>Addgene plasmid #38768 | myc Rif-QL | depositor full sequence | sequence record 48795 | myc Rif-QL sequence 6083 bps
GACGGATCGGGAGATCTCCCGATCCCCTATGGTCGACTCTCAGTACAATCTGCTCTGATGCCGCATAGTT
AAGCCAGTATCTGCTCCCTGCTTGTGTGTTGGAGGTCGCTGAGTAGTGCGCGAGCAAAATTTAAGCTACA
ACAAGGCAAGGCTTGACCGACAATTGCATGAAGAATCTGCTTAGGGTTAGGCGTTTTGCGCTGCTTCGCG
ATGTACGGGCCAGATATACGCGTTGACATTGATTATTGACTAGTTATTAATAGTAATCAATTACGGGGTC
ATTAGTTCATAGCCCATATATGGAGTTCCGCGTTACATAACTTACGGTAAATGGCCCGCCTGGCTGACCG
CCCAACGACCCCCGCCCATTGACGTCAATAATGACGTATGTTCCCATAGTAACGCCAATAGGGACTTTCC
ATTGACGTCAATGGGTGGACTATTTACGGTAAACTGCCCACTTGGCAGTACATCAAGTGTATCATATGCC
AAGTACGCCCCCTATTGACGTCAATGACGGTAAATGGCCCGCCTGGCATTATGCCCAGTACATGACCTTA
TGGGACTTTCCTACTTGGCAGTACATCTACGTATTAGTCATCGCTATTACCATGGTGATGCGGTTTTGGC
AGTACATCAATGGGCGTGGATAGCGGTTTGACTCACGGGGATTTCCAAGTCTCCACCCCATTGACGTCAA
TGGGAGTTTGTTTTGGCACCAAAATCAACGGGACTTTCCAAAATGTCGTAACAACTCCGCCCCATTGACG
CAAATGGGCGGTAGGCGTGTACGGTGGGAGGTCTATATAAGCAGAGCTCTCTGGCTAACTAGAGAACCCA
CTGCTTACTGGCTTATCGAAATTAATACGACTCACTATAGGGAGACCCAAGCTTGATAGCTTACCATGGA
ACAAAAACTAATATCGGAAGAAGATCTAGGGCCCATGGATGCCCCCGGAGCCCTGGCCCAGACCGCCGCC
CCCGGTCCGGGCAGGAAGGAGCTGAAGATCGTGATCGTGGGCGACGGCGGCTGCGGCAAGACCTCGCTGC
TCATGGTGTACAGCCAGGGCTCCTTCCCCGAGCACTACGCCCCATCGGTGTTCGAGAAGTACACGGCCAG
CGTGACCGTTGGCAGCAAGGAGGTGACCCTGAACCTCTACGACACGGCCGGGCTCGAGGACTATGACCGG
CTGCGGCCCCTGTCCTACCAGAACACCCACCTCGTGCTCATCTGCTATGACGTCATGAATCCCACCAGCT
ACGACAACGTCCTCATCAAGTGGTTCCCTGAGGTCACGCATTTCTGCCGCGGGATCCCCATGGTGCTCAT
CGGCTGCAAGACAGACCTGAGGAAGGACAAGGAGCAGCTGCGGAAGCTCCGGGCCGCCCAGCTGGAGCCC
ATCACCTACATGCAGGGCCTGAGCGCCTGCGAACAGATCCGAGCTGCTCTCTACCTGGAATGTTCCGCCA
AGTTTCGGGAGAATGTGGAGGACGTCTTCCGGGAGGCCGCCAAGGTGGCTCTCAGCGCTCTGAAGAAGGC
GCAACGGCAGAAGAAGCGCCGGCTCTGCCTGCTGCTCTGATCTAGAATCGAATTCCTGCAGCCCGGGGGA
TCCACTAGTTCTAGAGGGCCGTATTCTATAGTGTCACCTAAATGCTAGAGCTCGCTGATCAGCCTCGACT
GTGCCTTCTAGTTGCCAGCCATCTGTTGTTTGCCCCTCCCCCGTGCCTTCCTTGACCCTGGAAGGTGCCA
CTCCCACTGTCCTTTCCTAATAAAATGAGGAAATTGCATCGCATTGTCTGAGTAGGTGTCATTCTATTCT
GGGGGGTGGGGTGGGGCAGGACAGCAAGGGGGAGGATTGGGAAGACAATAGCAGGCATGCTGGGGATGCG
GTGGGCTCTATGGCTTCTGAGGCGGAAAGAACCAGCTGGGGCTCTAGGGGGTATCCCC
[124 nt withheld, positions 1949-2072]
C
[32 nt withheld, positions 2074-2105]
CA
[57 nt withheld, positions 2108-2164]
A
[49 nt withheld, positions 2166-2214]
CCTTTGACGTTGGAGTCCACGTTCTTT
[37 nt withheld, positions 2242-2278]
ACCCTATCTCGGTCTATTCTTTTGATTTATAAGGGATTTTGGGGATTTCGGCCTATTGGTTAAAAAATGA
GCTGATTTAACAAAAATTTAACGCGAATTAATTCTGTGGAATGTGTGTCAGTTAGGGTGTGGAAAGTCCC
CAGGCTCCCCAGGCAGGCAGAAGTATGCAAAGCATGCATCTCAATTAGTCAGCAACCAGGTGTGGAAAGT
CCCCAGGCTCCCCAGCAGGCAGAAGTATGCAAAGCATGCATCTCAATTAGTCAGCAACCATAGTCCCGCC
CCTAACTCCGCCCATCCCGCCCCTAACTCCGCCCAGTTCCGCCCATTCTCCGCCCCATGGCTGACTAATT
TTTTTTATTTATGCAGAGGCCGAGGCCGCCTCTGCCTCTGAGCTATTCCAGAAGTAGTGAGGAGGCTTTT
TTGGAGGCCTAGGCTTTTGCAAAAAGCTCCCGGGAGCTTGTATATCCATTTTCGGATCTGATCAAGAGAC
AGGATGAGGATCGTTTCGCATGATTGAACAAGATGGATTGCACGCAGGTTCTCCGGCCGCTTGGGTGGAG
AGGCTATTCGGCTATGACTGGGCACAACAGACAATCGGCTGCTCTGATGCCGCCGTGTTCCGGCTGTCAG
CGCAGGGGCGCCCGGTTCTTTTTGTCAAGACCGACCTGTCCGGTGCCCTGAATGAACTGCAGGACGAGGC
AGCGCGGCTATCGTGGCTGGCCACGACGGGCGTTCCTTGCGCAGCTGTGCTCGACGTTGTCACTGAAGCG
GGAAGGGACTGGCTGCTATTGGGCGAAGTGCCGGGGCAGGATCTCCTGTCATCTCACCTTGCTCCTGCCG
AGAAAGTATCCATCATGGCTGATGCAATGCGGCGGCTGCATACGCTTGATCCGGCTACCTGCCCATTCGA
CCACCAAGCGAAACATCGCATCGAGCGAGCACGTACTCGGATGGAAGCCGGTCTTGTCGATCAGGATGAT
CTGGACGAAGAGCATCAGGGGCTCGCGCCAGCCGAACTGTTCGCCAGGCTCAAGGCGCGCATGCCCGACG
GCGAGGATCTCGTCGTGACCCATGGCGATGCCTGCTTGCCGAATATCATGGTGGAAAATGGCCGCTTTTC
TGGATTCATCGACTGTGGCCGGCTGGGTGTGGCGGACCGCTATCAGGACATAGCGTTGGCTACCCGTGAT
ATTGCTGAAGAGCTTGGCGGCGAATGGGCTGACCGCTTCCTCGTGCTTTACGGTATCGCCGCTCCCGATT
CGCAGCGCATCGCCTTCTATCGCCTTCTTGACGAGTTCTTCTGAGCGGGACTCTGGGGTTCGAAATGACC
GACCAAGCGACGCCCAACCTGCCATCACGAGATTTCGATTCCACCGCCGCCTTCTATGAAAGGTTGGGCT
TCGGAATCGTTTTCCGGGACGCCGGCTGGATGATCCTCCAGCGCGGGGATCTCATGCTGGAGTTCTTCGC
CCACCCCAACTTGTTTATTGCAGCTTATAATGGTTACAAATAAAGCAATAGCATCACAAATTTCACAAAT
AAAGCATTTTTTTCACTGCATTCTAGTTGTGGTTTGTCCAAACTCATCAATGTATCTTATCATGTCTGTA
TACCGTCGACCTCTAGCTAGAGCTTGGCGTAATCATGGTCATAGCTGTTTCCTGTGTGAAATTGTTATCC
GCTCACAATTCCACACAACATACGAGCCGGAAGCATAAAGTGTAAAGCCTGGGGTGCCTAATGAGTGAGC
TAACTCACATTAATTGCGTTGCGCTCACTGCCCGCTTTCCAGTCGGGAAACCTGTCGTGCCAGCTGCATT
AATGAATCGGCCAACGCGCGGGGAGAGGCGGTTTGCGTATTGGGCGCTCTTCCGCTTCCTCGCTCACTGA
CTCGCTGCGCTCGGTCGTTCGGCTGCGGCGAGCGGTATCAGCTCACTCAAAGGCGGTAATACGGTTATCC
ACAGAATCAGGGGATAACGCAGGAAAGAACATGTGAGCAAAAGGCCAGCAAAAGGCCAGGAACCGTAAAA
AGGCCGCGTTGCTGGCGTTTTTCCATAGGCTCCGCCCCCCTGACGAGCATCACAAAAATCGACGCTCAAG
TCAGAGGTGGCGAAACCCGACAGGACTATAAAGATACCAGGCGTTTCCCCCTGGAAGCTCCCTCGTGCGC
TCTCCTGTTCCGACCCTGCCGCTTACCGGATACCTGTCCGCCTTTCTCCCTTCGGGAAGCGTGGCGCTTT
CTCAATGCTCACGCTGTAGGTATCTCAGTTCGGTGTAGGTCGTTCGCTCCAAGCTGGGCTGTGTGCACGA
ACCCCCCGTTCAGCCCGACCGCTGCGCCTTATCCGGTAACTATCGTCTTGAGTCCAACCCGGTAAGACAC
GACTTATCGCCACTGGCAGCAGCCACTGGTAACAGGATTAGCAGAGCGAGGTATGTAGGCGGTGCTACAG
AGTTCTTGAAGTGGTGGCCTAACTACGGCTACACTAGAAGGACAGTATTTGGTATCTGCGCTCTGCTGAA
GCCAGTTACCTTCGGAAAAAGAGTTGGTAGCTCTTGATCCGGCAAACAAACCACCGCTGGTAGCGGTGGT
TTTTTTGTTTGCAAGCAGCAGATTACGCGCAGAAAAAAAGGATCTCAAGAAGATCCTTTGATCTTTTCTA
CGGGGTCTGACGCTCAGTGGAACGAAAACTCACGTTAAGGGATTTTGGTCATGAGATTATCAAAAAGGAT
CTTCACCTAGATCCTTTTAAATTAAAAATGAAGTTTTAAATCAATCTAAAGTATATATGAGTAAACTTGG
TCTGACAGTTACCAATGCTTAATCAGTGAGGCACCTATCTCAGCGATCTGTCTATTTCGTTCATCCATAG
TTGCCTGACTCCCCGTCGTGTAGATAACTACGATACGGGAGGGCTTACCATCTGGCCCCAGTGCTGCAAT
GATACCGCGAGACCCACGCTCACCGGCTCCAGATTTATCAGCAATAAACCAGCCAGCCGGAAGGGCCGAG
CGCAGAAGTGGTCCTGCAACTTTATCCGCCTCCATCCAGTCTATTAATTGTTGCCGGGAAGCTAGAGTAA
GTAGTTCGCCAGTTAATAGTTTGCGCAACGTTGTTGCCATTGCTACAGGCATCGTGGTGTCACGCTCGTC
GTTTGGTATGGCTTCATTCAGCTCCGGTTCCCAACGATCAAGGCGAGTTACATGATCCCCCATGTTGTGC
AAAAAAGCGGTTAGCTCCTTCGGTCCTCCGATCGTTGTCAGAAGTAAGTTGGCCGCAGTGTTATCACTCA
TGGTTATGGCAGCACTGCATAATTCTCTTACTGTCATGCCATCCGTAAGATGCTTTTCTGTGACTGGTGA
GTACTCAACCAAGTCATTCTGAGAATAGTGTATGCGGCGACCGAGTTGCTCTTGCCCGGCGTCAATACGG
GATAATACCGCGCCACATAGCAGAACTTTAAAAGTGCTCATCATTGGAAAACGTTCTTCGGGGCGAAAAC
TCTCAAGGATCTTACCGCTGTTGAGATCCAGTTCGATGTAACCCACTCGTGCACCCAACTGATCTTCAGC
ATCTTTTACTTTCACCAGCGTTTCTGGGTGAGCAAAAACAGGAAGGCAAAATGCCGCAAAAAAGGGAATA
AGGGCGACACGGAAATGTTGAATACTCATACTCTTCCTTTTTCAATATTATTGAAGCATTTATCAGGGTT
ATTGTCTCATGAGCGGATACATATTTGAATGTATTTAGAAAAATAAACAAATAGGGGTTCCGCGCACATT
TCCCCGAAAAGTGCCACCTGACGTC
Features (pLannotate 1.2.2; 22 found; start..end, strand, type, name):
     36..80      -  misc_feature   bom (fragment): basis of mobility region from pBR322
    235..614     +  enhancer       CMV enhancer: human cytomegalovirus immediate early enhancer
    615..818     +  promoter       CMV promoter: human cytomegalovirus (CMV) immediate early promoter
    814..847     +  LTR            5' LTR (truncated) (fragment): truncated 5' long terminal repeat (LTR) from HIV-1
    863..881     +  promoter       T7 promoter: promoter for bacteriophage T7 RNA polymerase
    945..1577    +  CDS            RHOF: RHOF_HUMAN - Also known as ARHF, RIF. Experimental evidence at protein level: Swiss-Prot protein existence level 1. Plasma membrane-associated small GTPase which cycles between an active GTP-bound and an inactive GDP-bound state. Causes the formation of thin, actin-rich surface projections called filopodia. Functions cooperatively with CDC42 and Rac to generate additional structures, increasing the diversity of actin-based morphology. From Homo sapiens (Human).
   1587..1626    -  misc_feature   MCS (fragment): pBluescript multiple cloning site
   1635..1653    -  promoter       SP6 promoter: promoter for bacteriophage SP6 RNA polymerase
   1679..1903    +  polyA_signal   bGH poly(A) signal: bovine growth hormone polyadenylation signal
   1907..1928    +  promoter       SV40 promoter (fragment): SV40 enhancer and early promoter
   1949..2377    +  rep_origin     f1 ori (sequence partly withheld): f1 bacteriophage origin of replication; arrow indicates direction of (+) strand synthesis
   2391..2721    +  promoter       SV40 promoter: SV40 enhancer and early promoter
   2788..3579    +  CDS            neo: KKA2_KLEPN - Also known as kan, nptII. Experimental evidence at protein level: Swiss-Prot protein existence level 1. Resistance to kanamycin, neomycin, paromomycin, ribostamycin, butirosin and gentamicin B. From Klebsiella pneumoniae.
   3603..3761    +  CDS            ble (fragment): BLE_KLEPN - Experimental evidence at protein level: Swiss-Prot protein existence level 1. Binding protein with a strong affinity to the bleomycin family of antibiotics. Binds to CL990; an antimitotic-antibiotic compound. From Klebsiella pneumoniae.
   3756..3877    +  polyA_signal   SV40 poly(A) signal: SV40 polyadenylation signal
   3950..3966    -  protein_bind   lac operator: The lac repressor binds to the lac operator to inhibit transcription in E. coli. This inhibition can be relieved by adding lactose or isopropyl-β-D-thiogalactopyranoside (IPTG). lac repressor encoded by lacI
   3974..4004    -  promoter       lac promoter: promoter for the E. coli lac operon
   4019..4040    -  protein_bind   CAP binding site: CAP binding activates transcription in the presence of cAMP. E. coli catabolite activator protein
   4053..4145    -  CDS            lacI (fragment): lac repressor; lacI; The lac repressor binds to the lac operator to inhibit transcription in E. coli. This inhibition can be relieved by adding lactose or isopropyl-β-D-thiogalactopyranoside (IPTG).
   4328..4916    -  rep_origin     ori: high-copy-number ColE1/pMB1/pBR322/pUC origin of replication
   5087..5947    -  CDS            AmpR: β-lactamase; bla; confers resistance to ampicillin, carbenicillin, and related antibiotics
   5948..6052    -  promoter       AmpR promoter: bla
