[The description below was written by a language model from this plasmid's Addgene catalogue record and pLannotate feature annotations shown in this document.]
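Description:
myc Rif-QL is a mammalian expression plasmid built on the pcDNA3 backbone, carrying the human small GTPase Rif (Rho in filopodia, gene RHOF) with a Q77L point mutation that the depositor describes as constitutively active. The coding sequence sits downstream of the human cytomegalovirus immediate early enhancer and promoter and is followed by the bovine growth hormone polyadenylation signal, giving strong constitutive expression after transfection into mammalian cells. An N-terminal myc epitope tag is recorded in the catalogue fields. It is not annotated separately in the feature table, but there is room for it between the T7 promoter and the start of the RHOF reading frame. The tag allows detection of the expressed protein with anti-myc antibodies. T7 and SP6 phage promoters flank the insert, as is usual for this backbone. The restriction sites used for cloning are not recorded.

The full sequence is 6,083 nt. In E. coli the plasmid replicates from a high-copy ColE1/pUC-type origin and is selected with ampicillin through the β-lactamase gene. An f1 origin is also present for single-stranded DNA production. For mammalian cells, an SV40 early promoter drives the neomycin phosphotransferase gene, terminated by the SV40 poly(A) signal, permitting G418 selection of stable transfectants. Several short annotated fragments (HIV-1 LTR, ble, lacI, bom) appear to be partial sequence matches within backbone regions rather than functional elements.

Rif is a plasma membrane-associated GTPase that induces thin, actin-rich filopodia. This activated mutant is suited to overexpression studies of Rif-driven actin remodelling, and the associated publication addresses filopodia formation through the formin mDia2.
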