Addgene plasmid #38768: myc Rif-QL
Depositing lab: Harry Mellor. Depositing organization: University of Bristol. Publication: The Rho family GTPase Rif induces filopodia through mDia2. Pellegrin S, Mellor H. Curr Biol. 2005 Jan 26;15(2):129-33. 10.1016/j.cub.2005.01.011 PubMed 15668168.
Backbone
  Vector backbone: pcDNA3
  Backbone manufacturer: Invitrogen
  Backbone size w/o insert (bp): 5446
  Vector type: Mammalian Expression
  Selectable markers: Neomycin (select with G418)
Growth in bacteria
  Bacterial resistance: Ampicillin, 100 μg/mL
  Growth temperature: 37°C
  Growth strain: DH5alpha
  Copy number: High Copy
Gene/Insert
  Gene/Insert name: Rif (alt names: Rho in filopodia; RHOF)
  Species: H. sapiens (human)
  Mutation: Q77L constitutively active point mutation
  Entrez Gene: RHOF (a.k.a. ARHF, RIF)
  Promoter: CMV
  Tag / fusion protein: myc (N terminal on insert)
  Cloning method: Restriction Enzyme; 5′ cloning site unknown (unknown if destroyed); 3′ cloning site unknown (unknown if destroyed)
  Sequencing primers: 5′ CMV-F; 3′ BGH-rev
Terms and licenses: Academic/Nonprofit Terms; Industry Terms: Not Available to Industry
Depositor comments: human Rif GTPase (RHOF) with N-terminal myc-tag in pcDNA3. Constitutively active point mutation of Q77L
How to cite: myc Rif-QL was a gift from Harry Mellor (Addgene plasmid # 38768 ; http://n2t.net/addgene:38768 ; RRID:Addgene_38768)
