>Addgene plasmid #38768 | myc Rif-QL | addgene partial sequence | sequence record 50413 | CMV-F 5'-CGCAAATGGGCGGTAGGCGTG-3'
GAGCTCTCTGGCTAACTAGAGAACCCACTGCTTACTGGCTTATCGAAATTAATACGACTCACTATAGGGA
GACCCAAGCTTGGTACCGAGCTCGGATCCACTAGTAACGGCCGCCAGTGTGCTGGAATTCCATGGATGCC
CCCGGAGCCCTGGCCCAGACCGCCGCCCCCGGTCCGGGCAGGAAGGAGCTGAAGATCGTGATCGTGGGCG
ACGGCGGCTGCGGCAAGACCTCGCTGCTCATGGTGTACAGCCAGGGCTCCTTCCCCGAGCACTACGCCCC
ATCGGTGTTCGAGAAGTACACGGCCAGCGTGACCGTTGGCAGCAAGGAGGTGACCCTGAACCTCTACGAC
ACGGCCGGGCTCGAGGACTATGACCGGCTGCGGCCCCTGTCCTACCAGAACACCCACCTCGTGCTCATCT
GCTATGACGTCATGAATCCCACCAGCTACGACAACGTCCTCATCAAGTGGTTCCCTGAGGTCACGCATTT
CTGCCGCGGGATCCCCATGGTGCTCATCGGCTGCAAGACAGACCTGAGGAAGGACAAGGAGCAGCTGCGG
AAGCTCCGGGCCGCCCAGCTGGAGCCCATCACCTACATGCAGGGCCTGAGCGCCTGCGAACAGATCCGAG
CTGCTCTCTACCTGGAATGTTCCGCCAAGTTTCGGGAGAATGTGGAGGACGTCTTCCGGGAGGCCGCCAA
GGTGGCTCTCAGCGCTCTGAAGAAGGCGCAACGGCAGAAGAAGCGCCGGCTCTGCCTGCTGCTCTAGCTC
GAGATCAAGCTTATCGATACCGTCGACCTCGAGGGGGGGCCCTATTCTATAGTGTCACCTAAATGCTAGA
GCTCGCTGATCAGCCTCGACTGTGCCTTCTAGTTGCCAGCCATCTGTTGTTTG
