>Addgene plasmid #38768 | myc Rif-QL | addgene partial sequence | sequence record 54374 | CMV-F 5'-CGCAAATGGGCGGTAGGCGTG-3'
ACTAGAGAACCCACTGCTTACTGGCTTATCGAAATTAATACGACTCACTATAGGGAGACCCAAGCTTGAT
AGCTTACCATGGAACAAAAACTAATATCGGAAGAAGATCTAGGGCCCATGGATGCCCCCGGAGCCCTGGC
CCAGACCGCCGCCCCCGGTCCGGGCAGGAAGGAGCTGAAGATCGTGATCGTGGGCGACGGCGGCTGCGGC
AAGACCTCGCTGCTCATGGTGTACAGCCAGGGCTCCTTCCCCGAGCACTACGCCCCATCGGTGTTCGAGA
AGTACACGGCCAGCGTGACCGTTGGCAGCAAGGAGGTGACCCTGAACCTCTACGACACGGCCGGGCTCGA
GGACTATGACCGGCTGCGGCCCCTGTCCTACCAGAACACCCACCTCGTGCTCATCTGCTATGACGTCATG
AATCCCACCAGCTACGACAACGTCCTCATCAAGTGGTTCCCTGAGGTCACGCATTTCTGCCGCGGGATCC
CCATGGTGCTCATCGGCTGCAAGACAGACCTGAGGAAGGACAAGGAGCAGCTGCGGAAGCTCCGGGCCGC
CCAGCTGGAGCCCATCACCTACATGCAGGGCCTGAGCGCCTGCGAACAGATCCGAGCTGCTCTCTACCTG
GAATGTTCCGCCAAGTTTCGGGAGAATGTGGAGGACGTCTTCCGGGAGGCCGCCAAGGTGGCTCTCAGCG
CTCTGAAGAAGGCGCAACGGCAGAAGAAGCGCCGGCTCTGCCTGCTGCTCTGATCTA
